Addgene plasmid #104152: pBAF
Purpose: Plasmid for expression of BAF (BANF1) in E.coli.Coding sequence in pET15B.
Depositing lab: Robert Craigie. Depositing organization: National Institute of Diabetes & Digestive & Kidney Diseases (NIDDK). Publication: A previously unidentified host protein protects retroviral DNA from autointegration. Lee MS, Craigie R. Proc Natl Acad Sci U S A. 1998 Feb 17;95(4):1528-33. PubMed 9465049.
Backbone
  Vector backbone: pET15B
  Vector type: Bacterial Expression
Growth in bacteria
  Bacterial resistance: Ampicillin, 100 μg/mL
  Growth temperature: 37°C
  Growth strain: DH5alpha
  Growth instructions: Propagate plasmid in strain such as DH5alpha. Use BL21 for expression. Do not allow cultures to reach stationary phase as this may result in loss of plasmid
  Copy number: Unknown
Gene/Insert
  Gene/Insert name: Barrier-to-autointegration factor (BAF) (alt name: BANF1)
  Species: H. sapiens (human)
  Insert size (bp): 267
  GenBank ID: AF070447.1
  Entrez Gene: BANF1 (a.k.a. BAF, BCRP1, D14S1460, NGPS)
  Tag / fusion protein: N-terminal His tag with thrombin cleavage site (N terminal on insert)
Terms and licenses: Academic/Nonprofit Terms; Industry Terms: Not Available to Industry
How to cite: pBAF was a gift from Robert Craigie (Addgene plasmid # 104152 ; http://n2t.net/addgene:104152 ; RRID:Addgene_104152)
