[The description below was written by a language model from this plasmid's Addgene catalogue record and pLannotate feature annotations shown in this document.]
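Description:
pBAF is a bacterial expression plasmid of 5,966 nt built on the pET15b backbone, carrying the 267 bp coding sequence of human barrier-to-autointegration factor (BAF, gene BANF1) for production of the protein in E. coli. It replicates from a pBR322-type ColE1/pMB1 origin accompanied by the bom mobility region and the rop gene, which holds copy number down. Selection is by ampicillin through the β-lactamase gene and its own promoter. Several tetracycline-resistance fragments and the tet promoter are annotated, but these are non-functional remnants of the pBR322 ancestry rather than a usable marker.

The expression cassette follows the standard pET design. A T7 promoter is immediately followed by a lac operator, then the efficient ribosome binding site from T7 gene 10, the tagged open reading frame and a T7 terminator. The plasmid also carries lacI with its promoter, so Lac repressor keeps the T7lac promoter quiet until IPTG is added. Transcription needs T7 RNA polymerase, and the record recommends BL21 for expression and a cloning strain such as DH5alpha for propagation.

According to the catalogue entry, BAF is fused at its N-terminus to a His tag followed by a thrombin cleavage site. The short feature annotated as a capTEV fragment most likely reflects the 6xHis stretch. This arrangement allows metal-affinity purification followed by removal of the tag with thrombin. The small "SET1" fragment downstream of the insert appears to be residual vector sequence rather than a deliberate fusion.

The associated publication concerns a host protein that protects retroviral DNA from autointegration, so the plasmid serves as a source of recombinant BAF for biochemical study.
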