Features (pLannotate 1.2.2; 21 found; start..end, strand, type, name):
      1..19      +  promoter       T7 promoter: promoter for bacteriophage T7 RNA polymerase
     20..44      +  protein_bind   lac operator: The lac repressor binds to the lac operator to inhibit transcription in E. coli. This inhibition can be relieved by adding lactose or isopropyl-β-D-thiogalactopyranoside (IPTG). lac repressor encoded by lacI
     59..81      +  RBS            RBS: efficient ribosome binding site from bacteriophage T7 gene 10 (Olins and Rangwala, 1989)
    100..116     +  CDS            capTEV™ (fragment): composite tag for in vivo biotinylation, TEV protease cleavage, and 6xHis tagging
    127..144     +  CDS            thrombin site: thrombin recognition and cleavage site
    148..414     +  CDS            BANF1: BAF_HUMAN - Also known as BAF, BCRG1. Experimental evidence at protein level: Swiss-Prot protein existence level 1. (Microbial infection) In case of poxvirus infection, has an antiviral activity by blocking viral DNA replication. From Homo sapiens (Human).
    424..473     +  CDS            SET1 (fragment): solubility-enhancement tag derived from T7 phage gene 10B
    481..528     +  terminator     T7 terminator: transcription terminator for bacteriophage T7 RNA polymerase
    551..655     -  CDS            TcR (fragment): tetracycline efflux protein; tet; confers resistance to tetracycline
    703..731     -  promoter       tet promoter: E. coli promoter for tetracycline efflux protein gene
    844..948     +  promoter       AmpR promoter: bla
    949..1809    +  CDS            AmpR: β-lactamase; bla; confers resistance to ampicillin, carbenicillin, and related antibiotics
   1980..2568    +  rep_origin     ori: high-copy-number ColE1/pMB1/pBR322/pUC origin of replication
   2754..2893    -  misc_feature   bom: basis of mobility region from pBR322
   2995..3186    -  CDS            rop: Rop protein, which maintains plasmids at low copy number; rop
   3203..3583    +  CDS            YPB1_ECOLX: Protein predicted: Swiss-Prot protein existence level 4. From Escherichia coli.
   3825..4449    -  CDS            TcR (fragment): tetracycline efflux protein; tet; confers resistance to tetracycline
   4464..4485    -  protein_bind   CAP binding site: CAP binding activates transcription in the presence of cAMP. E. coli catabolite activator protein
   4498..5580    -  CDS            lacI: lac repressor; lacI; The lac repressor binds to the lac operator to inhibit transcription in E. coli. This inhibition can be relieved by adding lactose or isopropyl-β-D-thiogalactopyranoside (IPTG).
   5581..5658    -  promoter       lacI promoter: lacI
   5666..5945    -  CDS            TcR (fragment): tetracycline efflux protein; tet; confers resistance to tetracycline
>Addgene plasmid #104152 | pBAF | addgene full sequence | sequence record 201395 | Addgene NGS Result
TAATACGACTCACTATAGGGGAATTGTGAGCGGATAACAATTCCCCTCTAGAAATAATTTTGTTTAACTT
TAAGAAGGAGATATACCATGGGCAGCAGCCATCATCATCATCATCACAGCAGCGGCCTGGTGCCGCGCGG
CAGCCATATGACAACCTCCCAAAAGCACCGAGACTTCGTGGCAGAGCCCATGGGGGAGAAGCCAGTGGGG
AGCCTGGCTGGGATTGGTGAAGTCCTGGGCAAGAAGCTGGAGGAAAGGGGTTTTGACAAGGCCTATGTTG
TCCTTGGCCAGTTTCTGGTGCTAAAGAAAGATGAAGACCTCTTCCGGGAATGGCTGAAAGACACTTGTGG
CGCCAACGCCAAGCAGTCCCGGGACTGCTTCGGATGCCTTCGAGAGTGGTGCGACGCCTTCTTGTAGGAT
CCGGCTGCTAACAAAGCCCGAAAGGAAGCTGAGTTGGCTGCTGCCACCGCTGAGCAATAACTAGCATAAC
CCCTTGGGGCCTCTAAACGGGTCTTGAGGGGTTTTTTGCTGAAAGGAGGAACTATATCCGGATATCCCGC
AAGAGGCCCGGCAGTACCGGCATAACCAAGCCTATGCCTACAGCATCCAGGGTGACGGTGCCGAGGATGA
CGATGAGCGCATTGTTAGATTTCATACACGGTGCCTGACTGCGTTAGCAATTTAACTGTGATAAACTACC
GCATTAAAGCTTATCGATGATAAGCTGTCAAACATGAGAATTCTTGAAGACGAAAGGGCCTCGTGATACG
CCTATTTTTATAGGTTAATGTCATGATAATAATGGTTTCTTAGACGTCAGGTGGCACTTTTCGGGGAAAT
GTGCGCGGAACCCCTATTTGTTTATTTTTCTAAATACATTCAAATATGTATCCGCTCATGAGACAATAAC
CCTGATAAATGCTTCAATAATATTGAAAAAGGAAGAGTATGAGTATTCAACATTTCCGTGTCGCCCTTAT
TCCCTTTTTTGCGGCATTTTGCCTTCCTGTTTTTGCTCACCCAGAAACGCTGGTGAAAGTAAAAGATGCT
GAAGATCAGTTGGGTGCACGAGTGGGTTACATCGAACTGGATCTCAACAGCGGTAAGATCCTTGAGAGTT
TTCGCCCCGAAGAACGTTTTCCAATGATGAGCACTTTTAAAGTTCTGCTATGTGGCGCGGTATTATCCCG
TGTTGACGCCGGGCAAGAGCAACTCGGTCGCCGCATACACTATTCTCAGAATGACTTGGTTGAGTACTCA
CCAGTCACAGAAAAGCATCTTACGGATGGCATGACAGTAAGAGAATTATGCAGTGCTGCCATAACCATGA
GTGATAACACTGCGGCCAACTTACTTCTGACAACGATCGGAGGACCGAAGGAGCTAACCGCTTTTTTGCA
CAACATGGGGGATCATGTAACTCGCCTTGATCGTTGGGAACCGGAGCTGAATGAAGCCATACCAAACGAC
GAGCGTGACACCACGATGCCTGCAGCAATGGCAACAACGTTGCGCAAACTATTAACTGGCGAACTACTTA
CTCTAGCTTCCCGGCAACAATTAATAGACTGGATGGAGGCGGATAAAGTTGCAGGACCACTTCTGCGCTC
GGCCCTTCCGGCTGGCTGGTTTATTGCTGATAAATCTGGAGCCGGTGAGCGTGGGTCTCGCGGTATCATT
GCAGCACTGGGGCCAGATGGTAAGCCCTCCCGTATCGTAGTTATCTACACGACGGGGAGTCAGGCAACTA
TGGATGAACGAAATAGACAGATCGCTGAGATAGGTGCCTCACTGATTAAGCATTGGTAACTGTCAGACCA
AGTTTACTCATATATACTTTAGATTGATTTAAAACTTCATTTTTAATTTAAAAGGATCTAGGTGAAGATC
CTTTTTGATAATCTCATGACCAAAATCCCTTAACGTGAGTTTTCGTTCCACTGAGCGTCAGACCCCGTAG
AAAAGATCAAAGGATCTTCTTGAGATCCTTTTTTTCTGCGCGTAATCTGCTGCTTGCAAACAAAAAAACC
ACCGCTACCAGCGGTGGTTTGTTTGCCGGATCAAGAGCTACCAACTCTTTTTCCGAAGGTAACTGGCTTC
AGCAGAGCGCAGATACCAAATACTGTCCTTCTAGTGTAGCCGTAGTTAGGCCACCACTTCAAGAACTCTG
TAGCACCGCCTACATACCTCGCTCTGCTAATCCTGTTACCAGTGGCTGCTGCCAGTGGCGATAAGTCGTG
TCTTACCGGGTTGGACTCAAGACGATAGTTACCGGATAAGGCGCAGCGGTCGGGCTGAACGGGGGGTTCG
TGCACACAGCCCAGCTTGGAGCGAACGACCTACACCGAACTGAGATACCTACAGCGTGAGCTATGAGAAA
GCGCCACGCTTCCCGAAGGGAGAAAGGCGGACAGGTATCCGGTAAGCGGCAGGGTCGGAACAGGAGAGCG
CACGAGGGAGCTTCCAGGGGGAAACGCCTGGTATCTTTATAGTCCTGTCGGGTTTCGCCACCTCTGACTT
GAGCGTCGATTTTTGTGATGCTCGTCAGGGGGGCGGAGCCTATGGAAAAACGCCAGCAACGCGGCCTTTT
TACGGTTCCTGGCCTTTTGCTGGCCTTTTGCTCACATGTTCTTTCCTGCGTTATCCCCTGATTCTGTGGA
TAACCGTATTACCGCCTTTGAGTGAGCTGATACCGCTCGCCGCAGCCGAACGACCGAGCGCAGCGAGTCA
GTGAGCGAGGAAGCGGAAGAGCGCCTGATGCGGTATTTTCTCCTTACGCATCTGTGCGGTATTTCACACC
GCAATGGTGCACTCTCAGTACAATCTGCTCTGATGCCGCATAGTTAAGCCAGTATACACTCCGCTATCGC
TACGTGACTGGGTCATGGCTGCGCCCCGACACCCGCCAACACCCGCTGACGCGCCCTGACGGGCTTGTCT
GCTCCCGGCATCCGCTTACAGACAAGCTGTGACCGTCTCCGGGAGCTGCATGTGTCAGAGGTTTTCACCG
TCATCACCGAAACGCGCGAGGCAGCTGCGGTAAAGCTCATCAGCGTGGTCGTGAAGCGATTCACAGATGT
CTGCCTGTTCATCCGCGTCCAGCTCGTTGAGTTTCTCCAGAAGCGTTAATGTCTGGCTTCTGATAAAGCG
GGCCATGTTAAGGGCGGTTTTTTCCTGTTTGGTCACTGATGCCTCCGTGTAAGGGGGATTTCTGTTCATG
GGGGTAATGATACCGATGAAACGAGAGAGGATGCTCACGATACGGGTTACTGATGATGAACATGCCCGGT
TACTGGAACGTTGTGAGGGTAAACAACTGGCGGTATGGATGCGGCGGGACCAGAGAAAAATCACTCAGGG
TCAATGCCAGCGCTTCGTTAATACAGATGTAGGTGTTCCACAGGGTAGCCAGCAGCATCCTGCGATGCAG
ATCCGGAACATAATGGTGCAGGGCGCTGACTTCCGCGTTTCCAGACTTTACGAAACACGGAAACCGAAGA
CCATTCATGTTGTTGCTCAGGTCGCAGACGTTTTGCAGCAGCAGTCGCTTCACGTTCGCTCGCGTATCGG
TGATTCATTCTGCTAACCAGTAAGGCAACCCCGCCAGCCTAGCCGGGTCCTCAACGACAGGAGCACGATC
ATGCGCACCCGTGGCCAGGACCCAACGCTGCCCGAGATGCGCCGCGTGCGGCTGCTGGAGATGGCGGACG
CGATGGATATGTTCTGCCAAGGGTTGGTTTGCGCATTCACAGTTCTCCGCAAGAATTGATTGGCTCCAAT
TCTTGGAGTGGTGAATCCGTTAGCGAGGTGCCGCCGGCTTCCATTCAGGTCGAGGTGGCCCGGCTCCATG
CACCGCGACGCAACGCGGGGAGGCAGACAAGGTATAGGGCGGCGCCTACAATCCATGCCAACCCGTTCCA
TGTGCTCGCCGAGGCGGCATAAATCGCCGTGACGATCAGCGGTCCAATGATCGAAGTTAGGCTGGTAAGA
GCCGCGAGCGATCCTTGAAGCTGTCCCTGATGGTCGTCATCTACCTGCCTGGACAGCATGGCCTGCAACG
CGGGCATCCCGATGCCGCCGGAAGCGAGAAGAATCATAATGGGGAAGGCCATCCAGCCTCGCGTCGCGAA
CGCCAGCAAGACGTAGCCCAGCGCGTCGGCCGCCATGCCGGCGATAATGGCCTGCTTCTCGCCGAAACGT
TTGGTGGCGGGACCAGTGACGAAGGCTTGAGCGAGGGCGTGCAAGATTCCGAATACCGCAAGCGACAGGC
CGATCATCGTCGCGCTCCAGCGAAAGCGGTCCTCGCCGAAAATGACCCAGAGCGCTGCCGGCACCTGTCC
TACGAGTTGCATGATAAAGAAGACAGTCATAAGTGCGGCGACGATAGTCATGCCCCGCGCCCACCGGAAG
GAGCTGACTGGGTTGAAGGCTCTCAAGGGCATCGGTCGAGATCCCGGTGCCTAATGAGTGAGCTAACTTA
CATTAATTGCGTTGCGCTCACTGCCCGCTTTCCAGTCGGGAAACCTGTCGTGCCAGCTGCATTAATGAAT
CGGCCAACGCGCGGGGAGAGGCGGTTTGCGTATTGGGCGCCAGGGTGGTTTTTCTTTTCACCAGTGAGAC
GGGCAACAGCTGATTGCCCTTCACCGCCTGGCCCTGAGAGAGTTGCAGCAAGCGGTCCACGCTGGTTTGC
CCCAGCAGGCGAAAATCCTGTTTGATGGTGGTTAACGGCGGGATATAACATGAGCTGTCTTCGGTATCGT
CGTATCCCACTACCGAGATATCCGCACCAACGCGCAGCCCGGACTCGGTAATGGCGCGCATTGCGCCCAG
CGCCATCTGATCGTTGGCAACCAGCATCGCAGTGGGAACGATGCCCTCATTCAGCATTTGCATGGTTTGT
TGAAAACCGGACATGGCACTCCAGTCGCCTTCCCGTTCCGCTATCGGCTGAATTTGATTGCGAGTGAGAT
ATTTATGCCAGCCAGCCAGACGCAGACGCGCCGAGACAGAACTTAATGGGCCCGCTAACAGCGCGATTTG
CTGGTGACCCAATGCGACCAGATGCTCCACGCCCAGTCGCGTACCGTCTTCATGGGAGAAAATAATACTG
TTGATGGGTGTCTGGTCAGAGACATCAAGAAATAACGCCGGAACATTAGTGCAGGCAGCTTCCACAGCAA
TGGCATCCTGGTCATCCAGCGGATAGTTAATGATCAGCCCACTGACGCGTTGCGCGAGAAGATTGTGCAC
CGCCGCTTTACAGGCTTCGACGCCGCTTCGTTCTACCATCGACACCACCACGCTGGCACCCAGTTGATCG
GCGCGAGATTTAATCGCCGCGACAATTTGCGACGGCGCGTGCAGGGCCAGACTGGAGGTGGCAACGCCAA
TCAGCAACGACTGTTTGCCCGCCAGTTGTTGTGCCACGCGGTTGGGAATGTAATTCAGCTCCGCCATCGC
CGCTTCCACTTTTTCCCGCGTTTTCGCAGAAACGTGGCTGGCCTGGTTCACCACGCGGGAAACGGTCTGA
TAAGAGACACCGGCATACTCTGCGACATCGTATAACGTTACTGGTTTCACATTCACCACCCTGAATTGAC
TCTCTTCCGGGCGCTATCATGCCATACCGCGAAAGGTTTTGCGCCATTCGATGGTGTCCGGGATCTCGAC
GCTCTCCCTTATGCGACTCCTGCATTAGGAAGCAGCCCAGTAGTAGGTTGAGGCCGTTGAGCACCGCCGC
CGCAAGGAATGGTGCATGCAAGGAGATGGCGCCCAACAGTCCCCCGGCCACGGGGCCTGCCACCATACCC
ACGCCGAAACAAGCGCTCATGAGCCCGAAGTGGCGAGCCCGATCTTCCCCATCGGTGATGTCGGCGATAT
AGGCGCCAGCAACCGCACCTGTGGCGCCGGTGATGCCGGCCACGATGCGTCCGGCGTAGAGGATCGAGAT
CTCGATCCCGCGAAAT
